>Addgene plasmid #49282 | pGGEV_2_Linker | depositor full sequence | sequence record 72914 | Full Sequence
AAATTGTAAACGTTAATATTTTGTTAAAATTCGCGTTAAATTTTTGTTAAATCAGCTCATTTTTTAACCA
ATAGGCCGAAATCGGCAAAATCCCTTATAAATCAAAAGAATAGACCGAGATAGGGT
[37 nt withheld, positions 127-163]
AAAGAACGTGGACTCCAACGTCAAAGG
[49 nt withheld, positions 191-239]
T
[91 nt withheld, positions 241-331]
G
[124 nt withheld, positions 333-456]
CCCATTCGCCATTCAGGCTACGCAACTGTTGGGAAGGGCGATCGGTGCGGGCCTCTTCGCTATTACGCCA
GGGCGCCTCCCCCATTGACGTCAATTACGGTAAATGGCCCGCCTGGCTCAATGCCCATTGACGTCAATAG
GACCACCCACCATTGACGTCAATGGGATGGCTCATTGCCCATTCATATCCGTTCTCACGCCCCCTATTGA
CGTCAATGACGGTAAATGGCCCACTTGGCAGTACATCAATATCTATTAATAGTAACTTGGCAAGTACATT
ACTATTGGAAGTACGCCAGGGTACATTGGCAGTACTCCCATTGACGTCAATGGCGGTAAATGGCCCGCGA
TGGCTGCCAAGTACATCCCCATTGACGTCAATGGGGAGGGGCAATGACGCAAATGGGCGTTCCATTGACG
TAAATGGGCGGTAGGCGTGCCTAATGGGAGGTCTATATAAGCAATGCTCGTTTAGGGAACCGCCATTCTG
CCTGGGGACGTCGGAGCAAGCTTGATTTAGGTGACACTATAGAGGTCTCAGGCTCCGGATCCGGCGGCGG
TACCACCTTGAGACCCTCATCCTCCCGGGTAACTAAGTAAGGATCTCGACCGATCCTGAGAACTTCAGGG
TGAGTTTGGGGACCCTTGATTGTTCTTTCTTTTTCGCTATTGTAAAATTCATGTTATATGGAGGGGGCAA
AGTTTTCAGGGTGTTGTTTAGAATGGGAAGATGTCCCTTGTATCACCATGGACCCTCATGATAATTTTGT
TTCTTTCACTTTCTACTCTGTTGACAACCATTGTCTCCTCTTATTTTCTTTTCATTTTCTGTAACTTTTT
CGTTAAACTTTAGCTTGCATTTGTAACGAATTTTTAAATTCACTTTTGTTTATTTGTCAGATTGTAAGTA
CTTTCTCTAATCACTTTTTTTTCAAGGCAATCAGGGTATATTATATTGTACTTCAGCACAGTTTTAGAGA
ACAATTGTTATAATTAAATGATAAGGTAGAATATTTCTGCATATAAATTCTGGCTGGCGTGGAAATATTC
TTATTGGTAGAAACAACTACACCCTGGTCATCATCCTGCCTTTCTCTTTATGGTTACAATGATATACACT
GTTTGAGATGAGGATAAAATACTCTGAGTCCAAACCGGGCCCCTCTGCTAACCATGTTCATGCCTTCTTC
TCTTTCCTACAGCTCCTGGGCAACGTGCTGGTTGTTGTGCTGTCTCATCATTTTGGCAAAGAATTAATTC
CTCGACGGATCGTAGATCCAGACATGATAAGATACATTGATGAGTTTGGACAAACCACAACTAGAATGCA
GTGAAAAAAATGCTTTATTTGTGAAATTTGTGATGCTATTGCTTTATTTGTAACCATTATAAGCTGCAAT
AAACAAGTTAACAACAACAATTGCATTCATTTTATGTTTCAGGTTCAGGGGGAGGTGTGGGAGGTTTTTT
AATTCGCGGCCGCTCTAGAACTAGTCTGCATTAATGAATCGGCCAACGCGCGGGGAGAGGCGGTTTGCGT
ATTGGGCGCTCTTCCGCTTCCTCGCTCACTGACTCGCTGCGCTCGGTCGTTCGGCTGCGGCGAGCGGTAT
CAGCTCACTCAAAGGCGGTAATACGGTTATCCACAGAATCAGGGGATAACGCAGGAAAGAACATGTGAGC
AAAAGGCCAGCAAAAGGCCAGGAACCGTAAAAAGGCCGCGTTGCTGGCGTTTTTCCATAGGCTCGGCCCC
CCTGACGAGCATCACAAAAATCGACGCTCAAGTCAGAGGTGGCGAAACCCGACAGGACTATAAAGATACC
AGGCGTTCCCCCCTGGAAGCTCCCTCGTGCGCTCTCCTGTTCCGACCCTGCCGCTTACCGGATACCTGTC
CGCCTTTCTCCCTTCGGGAAGCGTGGCGCTTTCTCAATGCTCACGCTGTAGGTATCTCAGTTCGGTGTAG
GTCGTTCGCTCCAAGCTGGGCTGTGTGCACGAACCCCCCGTTCAGCCCGACCGCTGCGCCTTATCCGGTA
ACTATCGTCTTGAGTCCAACCCGGTAAGACACGACTTATCGCCACTGGCAGCAGCCACTGGTAACAGGAT
TAGCAGAGCGAGGTATGTAGGCGGTGCTACAGAGTTCTTGAAGTGGTGGCCTAACTACGGCTACACTAGA
AGGACAGTATTTGGTATCTGCGCTCTGCTGAAGCCAGTTACCTTCGGAAAAAGAGTTGGTAGCTCTTGAT
CCGGCAAACAAACCACCGCTGGTAGCGGTGGTTTTTTTGTTTGCAAGCAGCAGATTACGCGCAGAAAAAA
AGGATCTCAAGAAGATCCTTTGATCTTTTCTACGGGGTCTGACGCTCAGTGGAACGAAAACTCACGTTAA
GGGATTTTGGTCATGAGATTATCAAAAAGGATCTTCACCTAGATCCTTTTAAATTAAAAATGAAGTTTTA
AATCAATCTAAAGTATATATGAGTAAACTTGGTCTGACAGTTACCAATGCTTAATCAGTGAGGCACCTAT
CTCAGCGATCTGTCTATTTCGTTCATCCATAGTTGCCTGACTGCCCGTCGTGTAGATAACTACGATACGG
GAGGGCTTACCATCTGGCCCCAGTGCTGCAATGATACCGCGGGACCCACGCTCACCGGCTCCAGATTTAT
CAGCAATAAACCAGCCAGCCGGAAGGGCCGAGCGCAGAAGTGGTCCTGCAACTTTATCCGCCTCCATCCA
GTCTATTAATTGTTGCCGGGAAGCTAGAGTAAGTAGTTCGCCAGTTAATAGTTTGCGCAACGTTGTTGCC
ATTGCTACAGGCATCGTGGTGTCACGCTCGTCGTTTGGTATGGCTTCATTCAGCTCCGGTTCCCAACGAT
CAAGGCGAGTTACATGATCCCCCATGTTGTGAAAAAAAGCGGTTAGCTCCTTCGGTCCTCCGATCGTTGT
CAGAAGTAAGTTGGCCGCAGTGTTATCACTCATGCTTATGGCAGCACTGCATAATTCTCTTACTGTCATG
CCATCCGTAAGATGCTTTTCTGTGACTGGTGAGTACTCAACCAAGTCATTCTGAGAATAGTGTATGCGGC
GACCGAGTTGCTCTTGCCCGGCGTCAATACGGGATAATACCGCGCCACATAGCAGAACTTTAAAAGTGCT
CATCATTGGAAAACGTTCTTCGGGGCGAAAACTCTCAAGGATCTTACCGCTGTTGAGATCCAGTTCGATG
TAACCCACTCGTGCACCCAACTGATCTTCAGCATCTTTTACTTTCACCAGCGTTTCTGGGTGAGCAAAAA
CAGGAAGGCAAAATGCCGCAAAAAAGGGAATAAGGGCGACACGGAAATGTTGAATACTCATACTCTTCCT
TTTTCAATATTATTGAAGCATTTATCAGGGTTATTGTCTCATGAGCGGATACATATTTGAATGTATTTAG
AAAAATAAACAAATAGGGGTTCCGCGCACATTTCCCCGAAAAGTGCCACCTG
Features (pLannotate 1.2.2; 12 found; start..end, strand, type, name):
      1..456     -  rep_origin     f1 ori (sequence partly withheld): f1 bacteriophage origin of replication; arrow indicates direction of (+) strand synthesis
    461..527     -  CDS            lacZα (fragment): LacZα fragment of β-galactosidase; lacZ fragment
    528..936     +  promoter       CMV IE94 promoter (fragment): enhancer/promoter region of simian cytomegalovirus major immediate early transcription unit IE94
    971..989     +  promoter       SP6 promoter: promoter for bacteriophage SP6 RNA polymerase
   1086..1658    +  intron         β-globin intron: intron from rabbit β-globin gene
   1656..1721    +  CDS            HBB (fragment): HBB_LEPEU - Experimental evidence at protein level: Swiss-Prot protein existence level 1. Involved in oxygen transport from the lung to the various peripheral tissues. From Lepus europaeus (European hare).
   1731..1865    -  polyA_signal   SV40 poly(A) signal: SV40 polyadenylation signal
   1932..1951    +  misc_feature   MCS (fragment): pBluescript multiple cloning site
   1952..2005    -  CDS            lacI (fragment): lac repressor; lacI; The lac repressor binds to the lac operator to inhibit transcription in E. coli. This inhibition can be relieved by adding lactose or isopropyl-β-D-thiogalactopyranoside (IPTG).
   2188..2776    -  rep_origin     ori: high-copy-number ColE1/pMB1/pBR322/pUC origin of replication
   2947..3807    -  CDS            AmpR: β-lactamase; bla; confers resistance to ampicillin, carbenicillin, and related antibiotics
   3808..3912    -  promoter       AmpR promoter: bla
