[The description below was written by a language model from this plasmid's Addgene catalogue record and pLannotate feature annotations shown in this document.]
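Description:
pGGEV_2_Linker is a Golden Gate entry vector built on the pBluescript backbone. It is catalogued as an empty-backbone cloning vector that occupies position 2 in the Golden GATEway combinatorial assembly system and carries only a small linker rather than a gene of interest. In such systems, each entry vector holds a module flanked by type IIS restriction sites whose overhangs define its place in an ordered, multi-fragment assembly. A linker-only vector at a given position generally acts as a filler, so an assembly can be completed when no functional element is wanted in that slot. The record does not name the type IIS enzyme, the overhangs or the linker itself, and none of these is annotated in the feature table.

The plasmid is propagated in E. coli at high copy from a ColE1/pUC-type origin and selected with ampicillin through the β-lactamase gene and its own promoter. An f1 phage origin is also present, along with pBluescript remnants: fragments of lacZα, the multiple cloning site and a short sequence annotated as lacI.

The automated annotation of the 3.9 kb depositor sequence also finds elements that the catalogue entry does not mention. These are a fragment of the simian CMV IE94 enhancer/promoter, an SP6 promoter, a rabbit β-globin intron followed by a short β-globin coding fragment, and an SV40 polyadenylation signal in the reverse orientation. Together they resemble parts of a vertebrate expression cassette sitting between the lacZα and MCS remnants. The record does not explain their role or how they relate to the "small linker", so whether they are functional in this construct is uncertain.
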