Addgene plasmid #49282: pGGEV_2_Linker
Purpose: (Empty Backbone) Golden Gate entry vector at position 2, small linker insert
Depositing lab: Joachim Wittbrodt. Depositing organization: Universitaet Heidelberg. Publication: Golden GATEway cloning--a combinatorial approach to generate fusion and recombination constructs. Kirchmaier S, Lust K, Wittbrodt J. PLoS One. 2013 Oct 7;8(10):e76117. doi: 10.1371/journal.pone.0076117. PubMed 24116091.
Backbone
  Vector backbone: pBluescript
  Backbone manufacturer: Stratagene
  Vector type: cloning vector
Growth in bacteria
  Bacterial resistance: Ampicillin, 100 μg/mL
  Growth temperature: 37°C
  Growth strain: DH5alpha
  Copy number: High Copy
Gene/Insert
  Gene/Insert name: None
Terms and licenses: Academic/Nonprofit Terms; Industry Terms: Not Available to Industry
How to cite: pGGEV_2_Linker was a gift from Joachim Wittbrodt (Addgene plasmid # 49282 ; http://n2t.net/addgene:49282 ; RRID:Addgene_49282)
