>Addgene plasmid #49282 | pGGEV_2_Linker | addgene partial sequence | sequence record 75869 | CMV-F 5'-CGCAAATGGGCGGTAGGCGTG-3'
GCATGCTCGTTTAGGGAACCGCCATTCTGCCTGGGGACGTCGGAGCAAGCTTGATTTAGGTGACACTATA
GAGGTCTCAGGCTCCGGATCCGGCGGCGGTACCACCTTGAGACCCTCATCCTCCCGGGTAACTAAGTAAG
GATCTCGACCGATCCTGAGAACTTCAGGGTGAGTTTGGGGACCCTTGATTGTTCTTTCTTTTTCGCTATT
GTAAAATTCATGTTATATGGAGGGGGCAAAGTTTTCAGGGTGTTGTTTAGAATGGGAAGATGTCCCTTGT
ATCACCATGGACCCTCATGATAATTTTGTTTCTTTCACTTTCTACTCTGTTGACAACCATTGTCTCCTCT
TATTTTCTTTTCATTTTCTGTAACTTTTTCGTTAAACTTTAGCTTGCATTTGTAACGAATTTTTAAATTC
ACTTTTGTTTATTTGTCAGATTGTAAGTACTTTCTCTAATCACTTTTTTTTCAAGGCAATCAGGGTATAT
TATATTGTACTTCAGCACAGTTTTAGAGAACAATTGTTATAATTAAATGATAAGGTAGAATATTTCTGCA
TATAAATTCTGGCTGGCGTGGAAATATTCTTATTGGTAGAAACAACTACACCCTGGTCATCATCCTGCCT
TTCTCTTTATGGTTACAATGATATACACTGTTTGAGATGAGGATAAAATACTCTGAGTCCAAACCGGGCC
CCTCTGCTAACCATGTTCATGCCTTCTTCTCTTTCCTACAGCTCCTGGGCAACGTGCTGGTTGTTGTGCT
GTCTCATCATTTTGGCAAAGAATTAATTCCTCGACGGATCGTAGATCCAGACATGATAAGATACATTGAT
GAGTTTGGACAAACCACAACTAGAATGCAGTGAAAAAAATGCTTTATTTGTGAAATTTGTGATGCTATTG
CTTTATTTGTAACCATTATAAGCTGCAATAAACAAGTTAACAACAACAATTGCATTCATTTTATGTTTCA
GG
